Addgene plasmid #231938: pcDNA5-ZNF207-miniTurbo
Purpose: Vector for generating Flp-In cell lines allowing dox-inducible mammalian expression of ZNF207-miniTurbo
Depositing lab: Thomas Gonatopoulos-Pournatzis. Depositing organization: National Cancer Institute (NCI). Publication: RNA-coupled CRISPR screens reveal ZNF207 as a regulator of LMNA aberrant splicing in progeria. Behera AK, Kim JJ, Kordale S, Pekovic F, Damodaran AP, Kumari B, Vidak S, Dickson E, Xiao MS, Duncan G, Andresson T, Misteli T, Valkov E, Gonatopoulos-Pournatzis T. Mol Cell. 2026 Jan 8;86(1):41-59.e15. doi: 10.1016/j.molcel.2025.12.003. Epub 2025 Dec 30. PubMed 41475346.
Backbone
  Vector backbone: pcDNA5/FRT/TO
  Vector type: Mammalian Expression
  Selectable markers: Hygromycin, only when integrated into FlpIn FRT site
Growth in bacteria
  Bacterial resistance: Ampicillin, 100 μg/mL
  Growth temperature: 37°C
  Growth strain: DH5alpha
  Copy number: High Copy
Gene/Insert
  Gene/Insert name: ZNF207
  Species: H. sapiens (human)
  Entrez Gene: ZNF207 (a.k.a. BuGZ, hBuGZ)
  Promoter: CMV/TO inducible promoter
  Tag / fusion protein: FLAG-miniTurbo (C terminal on insert)
  Cloning method: Gateway Cloning
Terms and licenses: Academic/Nonprofit Terms; Industry Terms: Not Available to Industry
Depositor comments: Please visit https://doi.org/10.1101/2025.04.25.648738 for bioRxiv preprint.
How to cite: pcDNA5-ZNF207-miniTurbo was a gift from Thomas Gonatopoulos-Pournatzis (Addgene plasmid # 231938 ; http://n2t.net/addgene:231938 ; RRID:Addgene_231938)
