[The description below was written by a language model from this plasmid's Addgene catalogue record and pLannotate feature annotations shown in this document.]
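Description:
pcDNA5-ZNF207-miniTurbo is a 7.7 kb mammalian expression plasmid built on the pcDNA5/FRT/TO backbone, designed for making isogenic, doxycycline-inducible stable cell lines through the Flp-In system. In bacteria it is maintained at high copy from a ColE1/pUC-type origin under ampicillin selection (AmpR with its own bla promoter). A fragment of the f1 origin and remnants of lac regulatory sequence are also annotated in the backbone.

The payload is the human ZNF207 (BuGZ) coding sequence, inserted by Gateway cloning and therefore flanked by attB1 and attB2 sites. It is fused at its C terminus to a FLAG epitope followed by miniTurbo, an engineered promiscuous biotin ligase. The automated annotation labels these as a mouse Znf207 match and a TurboID fragment, which reflects homology-based calling; the catalogue entry specifies human ZNF207 and miniTurbo. Expression is driven by the CMV enhancer/promoter followed by tet operator sequences (the CMV/TO arrangement), so transcription is repressed in cells expressing the Tet repressor and released by doxycycline or tetracycline. A bGH polyadenylation signal terminates the transcript.

Downstream lies an FRT site directly preceding a hygromycin resistance gene with an SV40 poly(A) signal. As in the standard Flp-In design, this gene only becomes functional when FLP recombinase integrates the plasmid at the genomic FRT site of a Flp-In host line, consistent with the record's note that hygromycin selection works only after integration. The resulting lines allow inducible expression of ZNF207-FLAG-miniTurbo, which is suited to proximity-dependent biotinylation to map proteins near ZNF207. The associated study examined this factor as a regulator of aberrant LMNA splicing in progeria.
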