Features (pLannotate 1.2.2; 25 found; start..end, strand, type, name):
     28..80      -  misc_feature   bom (fragment): basis of mobility region from pBR322
    235..614     +  enhancer       CMV enhancer: human cytomegalovirus immediate early enhancer
    615..818     +  promoter       CMV promoter: human cytomegalovirus (CMV) immediate early promoter
    820..839     +  promoter       PLtetO-1 promoter (fragment): modified phage lambda PL promoter with tet operator sites (Lutz and Bujard, 1997)
    841..860     +  promoter       PLtetO-1 promoter (fragment): modified phage lambda PL promoter with tet operator sites (Lutz and Bujard, 1997)
    868..901     +  promoter       TRE3GV promoter (fragment): 3rd-generation Tet-responsive promoter that can be activated by binding of Tet-On® 3G, optimized for retroviral and lentiviral vectors
    987..1011    +  protein_bind   attB1: mutant version of attB; recombination site for the Gateway® BP reaction BP Clonase™
   1014..2495    +  CDS            Znf207: ZN207_MOUSE - Also known as Bugz From Mus musculus (Mouse).
   2497..2521    -  protein_bind   attB2: mutant version of attB; recombination site for the Gateway® BP reaction BP Clonase™
   2589..2609    +  CDS            FLAG (fragment): FLAG® epitope tag, followed by an enterokinase cleavage site
   2648..3605    +  CDS            TurboID (fragment): mutant of the E. coli biotin ligase BioID engineered for improved catalytic efficiency (Branon et al., 2018)
   3666..3890    +  polyA_signal   bGH poly(A) signal: bovine growth hormone polyadenylation signal
   3894..3915    +  promoter       SV40 promoter (fragment): SV40 enhancer and early promoter
   3936..4169    +  rep_origin     f1 ori (fragment) (sequence partly withheld): f1 bacteriophage origin of replication; arrow indicates direction of (+) strand synthesis
   4174..4221    +  protein_bind   FRT: FLP-mediated recombination occurs in the 8-bp core sequence TCTAGAAA (Turan and Bode, 2011). FLP recombinase from the Saccharomyces cerevisiae 2μ plasmid
   4229..5251    +  CDS            HygR: hygromycin B phosphotransferase confers resistance to hygromycin
   5261..5386    +  CDS            ble (fragment): BLE_KLEPN - Experimental evidence at protein level: Swiss-Prot protein existence level 1. Binding protein with a strong affinity to the bleomycin family of antibiotics. Binds to CL990; an antimitotic-antibiotic compound. From Klebsiella pneumoniae.
   5381..5502    +  polyA_signal   SV40 poly(A) signal: SV40 polyadenylation signal
   5575..5591    -  protein_bind   lac operator: The lac repressor binds to the lac operator to inhibit transcription in E. coli. This inhibition can be relieved by adding lactose or isopropyl-β-D-thiogalactopyranoside (IPTG). lac repressor encoded by lacI
   5599..5629    -  promoter       lac promoter: promoter for the E. coli lac operon
   5644..5665    -  protein_bind   CAP binding site: CAP binding activates transcription in the presence of cAMP. E. coli catabolite activator protein
   5678..5770    -  CDS            lacI (fragment): lac repressor; lacI; The lac repressor binds to the lac operator to inhibit transcription in E. coli. This inhibition can be relieved by adding lactose or isopropyl-β-D-thiogalactopyranoside (IPTG).
   5953..6541    -  rep_origin     ori: high-copy-number ColE1/pMB1/pBR322/pUC origin of replication
   6712..7572    -  CDS            AmpR: β-lactamase; bla; confers resistance to ampicillin, carbenicillin, and related antibiotics
   7573..7677    -  promoter       AmpR promoter: bla
>Addgene plasmid #231938 | pcDNA5-ZNF207-miniTurbo | addgene full sequence | sequence record 462388 | Addgene NGS Result
GACGGATCGGGAGATCTCCCGATCCCCTATGGTGCACTCTCAGTACAATCTGCTCTGATGCCGCATAGTT
AAGCCAGTATCTGCTCCCTGCTTGTGTGTTGGAGGTCGCTGAGTAGTGCGCGAGCAAAATTTAAGCTACA
ACAAGGCAAGGCTTGACCGACAATTGCATGAAGAATCTGCTTAGGGTTAGGCGTTTTGCGCTGCTTCGCG
ATGTACGGGCCAGATATACGCGTTGACATTGATTATTGACTAGTTATTAATAGTAATCAATTACGGGGTC
ATTAGTTCATAGCCCATATATGGAGTTCCGCGTTACATAACTTACGGTAAATGGCCCGCCTGGCTGACCG
CCCAACGACCCCCGCCCATTGACGTCAATAATGACGTATGTTCCCATAGTAACGCCAATAGGGACTTTCC
ATTGACGTCAATGGGTGGAGTATTTACGGTAAACTGCCCACTTGGCAGTACATCAAGTGTATCATATGCC
AAGTACGCCCCCTATTGACGTCAATGACGGTAAATGGCCCGCCTGGCATTATGCCCAGTACATGACCTTA
TGGGACTTTCCTACTTGGCAGTACATCTACGTATTAGTCATCGCTATTACCATGGTGATGCGGTTTTGGC
AGTACATCAATGGGCGTGGATAGCGGTTTGACTCACGGGGATTTCCAAGTCTCCACCCCATTGACGTCAA
TGGGAGTTTGTTTTGGCACCAAAATCAACGGGACTTTCCAAAATGTCGTAACAACTCCGCCCCATTGACG
CAAATGGGCGGTAGGCGTGTACGGTGGGAGGTCTATATAAGCAGAGCTCTCCCTATCAGTGATAGAGATC
TCCCTATCAGTGATAGAGATCGTCGACGAGCTCGTTTAGTGAACCGTCAGATCGCCTGGAGACGCCATCC
ACGCTGTTTTGACCTCCATAGAAGACACCGGGACCGATCCAGCCTCCGGACTCTAGCGTTTAAACTTAAG
CTTTAGACAAGTTTGTACAAAAAAGCAGGCTTCATGGGTCGCAAGAAGAAGAAGCAGCTGAAGCCGTGGT
GCTGGTATTGTAATAGAGATTTTGATGATGAGAAGATCCTTATTCAGCACCAAAAAGCAAAGCATTTTAA
ATGCCATATATGTCACAAGAAATTGTATACAGGACCTGGCTTAGCTATTCATTGCATGCAGGTACATAAA
GAAACAATAGATGCCGTACCAAATGCAATACCTGGAAGAACAGACATAGAGTTGGAAATATATGGTATGG
AAGGTATTCCAGAAAAAGACATGGATGAAAGACGACGACTTCTTGAACAGAAAACACAAGAAAGTCAAAA
AAAGAAGCAACAAGATGATTCTGATGAATATGATGATGACGACTCTGCAGCCTCAACTTCATTTCAGCCA
CAGCCTGTTCAACCTCAGCAAGGTTATATTCCTCCAATGGCACAGCCAGGACTGCCACCAGTACCAGGAG
CACCAGGAATGCCTCCAGGCATACCTCCATTAATGCCAGGTGTTCCTCCTCTGATGCCAGGAATGCCACC
AGTTATGCCAGGCATGCCACCTGGATTGCATCATCAGAGAAAATACACCCAGTCATTTTGCGGTGAAAAC
ATAATGATGCCAATGGGTGGAATGATGCCACCTGGACCAGGAATACCACCTCTGATGCCTGGAATGCCAC
CAGGTATGCCCCCACCTGTTCCACGTCCTGGAATTCCTCCAATGACTCAAGCACAGGCTGTTTCAGCGCC
AGGTATTCTTAATAGACCACCTGCACCAACAGCAACTGTACCTGCCCCACAGCCTCCAGTTACTAAGCCT
CTTTTCCCCAGTGCTGGACAGATGGGGACACCTGTCACAAGCTCAAGTACAGCTTCATCCAATTCAGAAA
GTCTGTCTGCATCTTCTAAAGCTCTGTTTCCTAGCACAGCACAAGCTCAGGCAGCTGTCCAAGGACCTGT
TGGTACAGATTTCAAACCCTTAAATAGTACCCCTGCAACAACTACAGAACCCCCAAAGCCTACATTCCCT
GCTTATACACAGTCTACAGCTTCAACAACTAGTACAACAAATAGTACTGCAGCTAAACCAGCGGCTTCAA
TAACAAGTAAGCCTGCTACACTTACAACTACATCCGCCACATCAAAGTTGATCCATCCAGATGAGGATAT
ATCCCTGGAAGAGAGAAGGGCACAGTTACCTAAGTATCAACGTAATCTTCCTCGGCCAGGACAGGCCCCC
ATCGGTAATCCACCAGTTGGACCAATTGGAGGTATGATGCCACCACAGCCAGGCATCCCACAGCAACAAG
GAATGAGACCCCCAATGCCACCTCATGGTCAGTATGGTGGTCATCATCAAGGCATGCCAGGATACCTTCC
TGGTGCTATGCCCCCGTATGGGCAGGGACCGCCAATGGTGCCCCCTTACCAGGGTGGGCCTCCTCGACCT
CCGATGGGAATGAGACCTCCTGTAATGTCGCAAGGTGGCCGTTACAACCCAGCTTTCTTGTACAAAGTGG
TTGATTCTAGAATCGATGGTACCGACTACAAGGACCACGACGGTGACTACAAGGACCACGACATCGACTA
CAAGGACGACGACGACAAGGGGGGAGGGGGAGGATCTGGGGGAGGGGGAGGATCTGCGAAAGACAATACT
GTGCCTCTGAAGCTGATCGCTCTCCTGGCTAATGGCGAGTTCCATAGTGGCGAACAGCTGGGAGAAACCC
TGGGCATGTCCAGGGCCGCTATCAACAAGCACATTCAGACTCTGCGCGACTGGGGCGTGGACGTGTTCAC
CGTGCCCGGAAAGGGCTACTCTCTGCCCGAGCCTATCCCGCTGCTGAACGCTAAACAGATTCTGGGACAG
CTGGACGGCGGGAGCGTGGCAGTCCTGCCTGTGGTCGACTCCACCAATCAGTACCTGCTGGATCGAATCG
GCGAGCTGAAGAGTGGGGATGCTTGCATTGCAGAATATCAGCAGGCAGGGAGAGGAAGCAGAGGGAGGAA
ATGGTTCTCTCCTTTTGGAGCTAACCTGTACCTGAGTATGTTTTGGCGCCTGAAGCGGGGACCAGCAGCA
ATCGGCCTGGGCCCGGTCATCGGAATTGTCATGGCAGAAGCGCTGCGAAAGCTGGGAGCAGACAAGGTGC
GAGTCAAATGGCCCAATGACCTGTATCTGCAGGATAGAAAGCTGGCAGGCATCCTGGTGGAGCTGGCCGG
AATAACAGGCGATGCTGCACAGATCGTCATTGGCGCCGGGATTAACGTGGCTATGAGGCGCGTGGAGGAA
AGCGTGGTCAATCAGGGCTGGATCACACTGCAGGAAGCAGGGATTAACCTGGACAGGAATACTCTGGCCG
CTACGCTGATCCGAGAGCTGCGGGCAGCCCTGGAACTGTTCGAGCAGGAAGGCCTGGCTCCATATCTGCC
ACGGTGGGAGAAGCTGGATAACTTCATCAATAGACCCGTGAAGCTGATCATTGGGGACAAAGAGATTTTC
GGGATTAGCCGGGGGATTGATAAACAGGGAGCCCTGCTGCTGGAACAGGACGGAGTTATCAAACCCTGGA
TGGGCGGAGAAATCAGTCTGCGGTCTGCCGAAAAGTAAGGCCGGCCCCTAGGCTCGAGTCTAGAGGGCCC
GTTTAAACCCGCTGATCAGCCTCGACTGTGCCTTCTAGTTGCCAGCCATCTGTTGTTTGCCCCTCCCCCG
TGCCTTCCTTGACCCTGGAAGGTGCCACTCCCACTGTCCTTTCCTAATAAAATGAGGAAATTGCATCGCA
TTGTCTGAGTAGGTGTCATTCTATTCTGGGGGGTGGGGTGGGGCAGGACAGCAAGGGGGAGGATTGGGAA
GACAATAGCAGGCATGCTGGGGATGCGGTGGGCTCTATGGCTTCTGAGGCGGAAAGAACCAGCTGGGGCT
CTAGGGGGTATCCCC
[124 nt withheld, positions 3936-4059]
C
[91 nt withheld, positions 4061-4151]
AGGGTGATGGTTCACGTACCTAGAAGTTCCTATTCCGAAGTTCCTATTCTCTAGAAAGTATAGGAACTTC
CTTGGCCAAAAAGCCTGAACTCACCGCGACGTCTGTCGAGAAGTTTCTGATCGAAAAGTTCGACAGCGTC
TCCGACCTGATGCAGCTCTCGGAGGGCGAAGAATCTCGTGCTTTCAGCTTCGATGTAGGAGGGCGTGGAT
ATGTCCTGCGGGTAAATAGCTGCGCCGATGGTTTCTACAAAGATCGTTATGTTTATCGGCACTTTGCATC
GGCCGCGCTCCCGATTCCGGAAGTGCTTGACATTGGGGAGTTCAGCGAGAGCCTGACCTATTGCATCTCC
CGCCGTGCACAGGGTGTCACGTTGCAAGACCTGCCTGAAACCGAACTGCCCGCTGTTCTGCAGCCGGTCG
CGGAGGCCATGGATGCGATCGCTGCGGCCGATCTTAGCCAGACGAGCGGGTTCGGCCCATTCGGACCGCA
AGGAATCGGTCAATACACTACATGGCGTGATTTCATATGCGCGATTGCTGATCCCCATGTGTATCACTGG
CAAACTGTGATGGACGACACCGTCAGTGCGTCCGTCGCGCAGGCTCTCGATGAGCTGATGCTTTGGGCCG
AGGACTGCCCCGAAGTCCGGCACCTCGTGCACGCGGATTTCGGCTCCAACAATGTCCTGACGGACAATGG
CCGCATAACAGCGGTCATTGACTGGAGCGAGGCGATGTTCGGGGATTCCCAATACGAGGTCGCCAACATC
TTCTTCTGGAGGCCGTGGTTGGCTTGTATGGAGCAGCAGACGCGCTACTTCGAGCGGAGGCATCCGGAGC
TTGCAGGATCGCCGCGGCTCCGGGCGTATATGCTCCGCATTGGTCTTGACCAACTCTATCAGAGCTTGGT
TGACGGCAATTTCGATGATGCAGCTTGGGCGCAGGGTCGATGCGACGCAATCGTCCGATCCGGAGCCGGG
ACTGTCGGGCGTACACAAATCGCCCGCAGAAGCGCGGCCGTCTGGACCGATGGCTGTGTAGAAGTACTCG
CCGATAGTGGAAACCGACGCCCCAGCACTCGTCCGAGGGCAAAGGAATAGCACGTACTACGAGATTTCGA
TTCCACCGCCGCCTTCTATGAAAGGTTGGGCTTCGGAATCGTTTTCCGGGACGCCGGCTGGATGATCCTC
CAGCGCGGGGATCTCATGCTGGAGTTCTTCGCCCACCCCAACTTGTTTATTGCAGCTTATAATGGTTACA
AATAAAGCAATAGCATCACAAATTTCACAAATAAAGCATTTTTTTCACTGCATTCTAGTTGTGGTTTGTC
CAAACTCATCAATGTATCTTATCATGTCTGTATACCGTCGACCTCTAGCTAGAGCTTGGCGTAATCATGG
TCATAGCTGTTTCCTGTGTGAAATTGTTATCCGCTCACAATTCCACACAACATACGAGCCGGAAGCATAA
AGTGTAAAGCCTGGGGTGCCTAATGAGTGAGCTAACTCACATTAATTGCGTTGCGCTCACTGCCCGCTTT
CCAGTCGGGAAACCTGTCGTGCCAGCTGCATTAATGAATCGGCCAACGCGCGGGGAGAGGCGGTTTGCGT
ATTGGGCGCTCTTCCGCTTCCTCGCTCACTGACTCGCTGCGCTCGGTCGTTCGGCTGCGGCGAGCGGTAT
CAGCTCACTCAAAGGCGGTAATACGGTTATCCACAGAATCAGGGGATAACGCAGGAAAGAACATGTGAGC
AAAAGGCCAGCAAAAGGCCAGGAACCGTAAAAAGGCCGCGTTGCTGGCGTTTTTCCATAGGCTCCGCCCC
CCTGACGAGCATCACAAAAATCGACGCTCAAGTCAGAGGTGGCGAAACCCGACAGGACTATAAAGATACC
AGGCGTTTCCCCCTGGAAGCTCCCTCGTGCGCTCTCCTGTTCCGACCCTGCCGCTTACCGGATACCTGTC
CGCCTTTCTCCCTTCGGGAAGCGTGGCGCTTTCTCATAGCTCACGCTGTAGGTATCTCAGTTCGGTGTAG
GTCGTTCGCTCCAAGCTGGGCTGTGTGCACGAACCCCCCGTTCAGCCCGACCGCTGCGCCTTATCCGGTA
ACTATCGTCTTGAGTCCAACCCGGTAAGACACGACTTATCGCCACTGGCAGCAGCCACTGGTAACAGGAT
TAGCAGAGCGAGGTATGTAGGCGGTGCTACAGAGTTCTTGAAGTGGTGGCCTAACTACGGCTACACTAGA
AGAACAGTATTTGGTATCTGCGCTCTGCTGAAGCCAGTTACCTTCGGAAAAAGAGTTGGTAGCTCTTGAT
CCGGCAAACAAACCACCGCTGGTAGCGGTGGTTTTTTTGTTTGCAAGCAGCAGATTACGCGCAGAAAAAA
AGGATCTCAAGAAGATCCTTTGATCTTTTCTACGGGGTCTGACGCTCAGTGGAACGAAAACTCACGTTAA
GGGATTTTGGTCATGAGATTATCAAAAAGGATCTTCACCTAGATCCTTTTAAATTAAAAATGAAGTTTTA
AATCAATCTAAAGTATATATGAGTAAACTTGGTCTGACAGTTACCAATGCTTAATCAGTGAGGCACCTAT
CTCAGCGATCTGTCTATTTCGTTCATCCATAGTTGCCTGACTCCCCGTCGTGTAGATAACTACGATACGG
GAGGGCTTACCATCTGGCCCCAGTGCTGCAATGATACCGCGAGACCCACGCTCACCGGCTCCAGATTTAT
CAGCAATAAACCAGCCAGCCGGAAGGGCCGAGCGCAGAAGTGGTCCTGCAACTTTATCCGCCTCCATCCA
GTCTATTAATTGTTGCCGGGAAGCTAGAGTAAGTAGTTCGCCAGTTAATAGTTTGCGCAACGTTGTTGCC
ATTGCTACAGGCATCGTGGTGTCACGCTCGTCGTTTGGTATGGCTTCATTCAGCTCCGGTTCCCAACGAT
CAAGGCGAGTTACATGATCCCCCATGTTGTGCAAAAAAGCGGTTAGCTCCTTCGGTCCTCCGATCGTTGT
CAGAAGTAAGTTGGCCGCAGTGTTATCACTCATGGTTATGGCAGCACTGCATAATTCTCTTACTGTCATG
CCATCCGTAAGATGCTTTTCTGTGACTGGTGAGTACTCAACCAAGTCATTCTGAGAATAGTGTATGCGGC
GACCGAGTTGCTCTTGCCCGGCGTCAATACGGGATAATACCGCGCCACATAGCAGAACTTTAAAAGTGCT
CATCATTGGAAAACGTTCTTCGGGGCGAAAACTCTCAAGGATCTTACCGCTGTTGAGATCCAGTTCGATG
TAACCCACTCGTGCACCCAACTGATCTTCAGCATCTTTTACTTTCACCAGCGTTTCTGGGTGAGCAAAAA
CAGGAAGGCAAAATGCCGCAAAAAAGGGAATAAGGGCGACACGGAAATGTTGAATACTCATACTCTTCCT
TTTTCAATATTATTGAAGCATTTATCAGGGTTATTGTCTCATGAGCGGATACATATTTGAATGTATTTAG
AAAAATAAACAAATAGGGGTTCCGCGCACATTTCCCCGAAAAGTGCCACCTGACGTC
